LOCUS       Exported 14200 bp ds-DNA circular SYN 12-MAY-2021
DEFINITION  Clostridium difficile CRISPR-cas9 mutagenesis plasmid Tn916 oriT.
ACCESSION   .
VERSION     .
KEYWORDS    pKM126
SOURCE      synthetic DNA construct
  ORGANISM  synthetic DNA construct
REFERENCE   1 (bases 1 to 14200)
  AUTHORS   McAllister KN, Bouillaut L, Kahn JN, Self WT, Sorg JA
  TITLE     Using CRISPR-Cas9-mediated genome editing to generate C. difficile
            mutants defective in selenoproteins synthesis.
  JOURNAL   Sci Rep. 2017 Nov 7;7(1):14672. doi: 10.1038/s41598-017-15236-5.
  PUBMED    29116155
REFERENCE   2 (bases 1 to 14200)
  AUTHORS   .
  TITLE     Direct Submission
  JOURNAL   Exported May 12, 2021 from SnapGene Server 1.1.58
            http://www.snapgene.com
FEATURES             Location/Qualifiers
     source          1..14200
                     /organism="synthetic DNA construct"
                     /mol_type="other DNA"
     primer_bind     63..79
                     /label=M13 rev
                     /note="common sequencing primer, one of multiple similar
                     variants"
     primer_bind     63..79
                     /label=M13 Reverse
                     /note="In lacZ gene. Also called M13-rev"
     CDS             complement(2117..2737)
                     /codon_start=1
                     /gene="tetR from transposon Tn10"
                     /product="tetracycline repressor TetR"
                     /label=TetR
                     /note="TetR binds to the tetracycline operator tetO to
                     inhibit transcription. This inhibition can be relieved by
                     adding tetracycline or doxycycline."
                     /translation="MSRLDKSKVINSALELLNEVGIEGLTTRKLAQKLGVEQPTLYWHV
                     KNKRALLDALAIEMLDRHHTHFCPLEGESWQDFLRNNAKSFRCALLSHRDGAKVHLGTR
                     PTEKQYETLENQLAFLCQQGFSLENALYALSAVGHFTLGCVLEDQEHQVAKEERETPTT
                     DSMPPLLRQAIELFDHQGAEPAFLFGLELIICGLEKQLKCESGS"
     primer_bind     2645..2664
                     /label=Tet-R
                     /note="Tetracycline resistance gene, reverse primer"
     protein_bind    2847..2865
                     /label=tet operator
                     /bound_moiety="tetracycline repressor TetR"
                     /note="bacterial operator O1 for the tetR and tetA genes"
     CDS             2938..7044
                     /codon_start=1
                     /product="Cas9 (Csn1) endonuclease from the Streptococcus
                     pyogenes Type II CRISPR/Cas system"
                     /label=Cas9
                     /note="generates RNA-guided double strand breaks in DNA"
                     /translation="MDKKYSIGLDIGTNSVGWAVITDEYKVPSKKFKVLGNTDRHSIKK
                     NLIGALLFDSGETAEATRLKRTARRRYTRRKNRICYLQEIFSNEMAKVDDSFFHRLEES
                     FLVEEDKKHERHPIFGNIVDEVAYHEKYPTIYHLRKKLVDSTDKADLRLIYLALAHMIK
                     FRGHFLIEGDLNPDNSDVDKLFIQLVQTYNQLFEENPINASGVDAKAILSARLSKSRRL
                     ENLIAQLPGEKKNGLFGNLIALSLGLTPNFKSNFDLAEDAKLQLSKDTYDDDLDNLLAQ
                     IGDQYADLFLAAKNLSDAILLSDILRVNTEITKAPLSASMIKRYDEHHQDLTLLKALVR
                     QQLPEKYKEIFFDQSKNGYAGYIDGGASQEEFYKFIKPILEKMDGTEELLVKLNREDLL
                     RKQRTFDNGSIPHQIHLGELHAILRRQEDFYPFLKDNREKIEKILTFRIPYYVGPLARG
                     NSRFAWMTRKSEETITPWNFEEVVDKGASAQSFIERMTNFDKNLPNEKVLPKHSLLYEY
                     FTVYNELTKVKYVTEGMRKPAFLSGEQKKAIVDLLFKTNRKVTVKQLKEDYFKKIECFD
                     SVEISGVEDRFNASLGTYHDLLKIIKDKDFLDNEENEDILEDIVLTLTLFEDREMIEER
                     LKTYAHLFDDKVMKQLKRRRYTGWGRLSRKLINGIRDKQSGKTILDFLKSDGFANRNFM
                     QLIHDDSLTFKEDIQKAQVSGQGDSLHEHIANLAGSPAIKKGILQTVKVVDELVKVMGR
                     HKPENIVIEMARENQTTQKGQKNSRERMKRIEEGIKELGSQILKEHPVENTQLQNEKLY
                     LYYLQNGRDMYVDQELDINRLSDYDVDHIVPQSFLKDDSIDNKVLTRSDKNRGKSDNVP
                     SEEVVKKMKNYWRQLLNAKLITQRKFDNLTKAERGGLSELDKAGFIKRQLVETRQITKH
                     VAQILDSRMNTKYDENDKLIREVKVITLKSKLVSDFRKDFQFYKVREINNYHHAHDAYL
                     NAVVGTALIKKYPKLESEFVYGDYKVYDVRKMIAKSEQEIGKATAKYFFYSNIMNFFKT
                     EITLANGEIRKRPLIETNGETGEIVWDKGRDFATVRKVLSMPQVNIVKKTEVQTGGFSK
                     ESILPKRNSDKLIARKKDWDPKKYGGFDSPTVAYSVLVVAKVEKGKSKKLKSVKELLGI
                     TIMERSSFEKNPIDFLEAKGYKEVKKDLIIKLPKYSLFELENGRKRMLASAGELQKGNE
                     LALPSKYVNFLYLASHYEKLKGSPEDNEQKQLFVEQHKHYLDEIIEQISEFSKRVILAD
                     ANLDKVLSAYNKHRDKPIREQAENIIHLFTLTNLGAPAAFKYFDTTIDRKRYTSTKEVL
                     DATLIHQSITGLYETRIDLSQLGGD"
     primer_bind     complement(7054..7071)
                     /label=M13 Forward
                     /note="In lacZ gene. Also called M13-F20 or M13 (-21)
                     Forward"
     primer_bind     complement(7054..7070)
                     /label=M13 fwd
                     /note="common sequencing primer, one of multiple similar
                     variants"
     primer_bind     complement(7063..7085)
                     /label=M13/pUC Forward
                     /note="In lacZ gene"
     misc_RNA        12344..12419
                     /label=gRNA scaffold
                     /note="guide RNA scaffold for the Streptococcus pyogenes
                     CRISPR/Cas9 system"
     rep_origin      12617..13205
                     /direction=RIGHT
                     /label=ori
                     /note="high-copy-number ColE1/pMB1/pBR322/pUC origin of
                     replication"
     primer_bind     13106..13125
                     /label=pBR322ori-F
                     /note="pBR322 origin, forward primer"
     primer_bind     13359..13376
                     /label=L4440
                     /note="L4440 vector, forward primer"
ORIGIN
        1 cctgcaggat aaaaaaattg tagataaatt ttataaaata gttttatcta caattttttt
       61 atcaggaaac agctatgacc gcggccgcga cgtgattttt aatgggtaat ttaagtgtga
      121 aatttggaag tgtagaattt aaaaatccag taataatggc gtctggaact tttggatttg
      181 gaaaagaata taatgagatt tatgatatac aaaaacttgg tggtataagt agcaagggtc
      241 ttactttaaa taaaaaacct ggtaacaatg gtatgagagt tcatgagaca ccatccggta
      301 tgatgaatag tgttgggctt gaaaaccctg gagttcaagg atttatagac tatgaattac
      361 ctttttttag taaactagac ttagtcagaa tagctaatgt tggaggtggg acattagaag
      421 actacttatt aggggttcaa atgttaaatg acaagcctat agacattatt gaattaaata
      481 tatcttgccc aaatgtcaaa gctggtggaa tggcttttgg tataaaaaat gaagtggcaa
      541 gagaagttgt tcgtgaggta agaaacataa cgaaactgcc tttagtaata aaattatcac
      601 ccaatgcaga agatattgta ggaatggcaa aagtttgtga agaagaaggt gctgatggag
      661 tttcattagt taatactttt aaagcaatgg caattgatat aaaaaataga agaccagtat
      721 ttgaaaatgt atatgctgga ttatctggac cagctataaa acctatagct ttgagaatgg
      781 tacatgaagt gtgtaaaaat gtaaatatac ctgtaatggg aatgggcgga ataactaaag
      841 ccacagatgc tatagagttt ataatggcag gagctacttg tatccaagtt ggaactgcaa
      901 attttatgaa tcctagaata ggtattgaaa taatagatgg gattaatgaa tttatggata
      961 gagaaggaat aaaaagttta gacgaaataa gaggaattat ataaggtaga ataaatagta
     1021 ttttaaagat aaaaaatata gattaaataa acaataattt tataacatta acatggagga
     1081 aaaataatta aaaacttaat tatttatagt gttacttaaa aaatgtaaat tttttagagt
     1141 aaaaatttgt aatataacat ataacttaaa aataaaaagc agttagcctt ataaatgaag
     1201 gttagctgtt ttttttgtta aaaatatatt tacaaaataa gagatagtag cagtacaata
     1261 taagtataag gtaaaagtat tatatattag ggaggggtaa gtatgaaaaa tcaattaaat
     1321 gaaaatcata aaaaggttgt attttttgga gtaggtgctg taggagctac ttttgcagaa
     1381 caatttttta actctaaata tgattttaaa attctttgtg ataatgaaag aaagaaaaga
     1441 tatttagaag aaggatttat aataaatgga aaaaggtatg attttaatta tgtaactaaa
     1501 gatgagtata aacaagaggc tgattttata attataggtc taaaatataa taatttaaaa
     1561 gaaaatataa aagaattaga tggattagtt ggaaaaaata cagttataat gtctctgcta
     1621 aatggagttg atagcgaaga gataatagga gaaagatttg gaattggaaa aatggtatat
     1681 tcatatgtta ccaatataga tgcaaagaaa atcaataata atattataca cactactaat
     1741 gggataattg tatttggtaa caaagataat agtgaagata gaaaaactaa tataataact
     1801 gaagtctttg atgatgtaaa tatagaatat attttatcaa aagatattca acgagatatg
     1861 tggtggaagt acatggttaa tattggtgta aatcaaactt cagctatact tggtgcacct
     1921 tatggagttt ttcagagttc tgagcattta agagaattag caaaatctgc aatgagggaa
     1981 gttgttgcta tagcacaagc aaaagacata tctcttacag aagatgatgt tgaaaattca
     2041 ttacatagaa tactagaaca ttcaaaagaa ggaagaacat caatgcttct cgaggcctgc
     2101 agacatgcgc gatcgcagac ccactttcac atttaagttg tttttctaat ccgcatatga
     2161 tcaattcaag gccgaataag aaggctggct ctgcaccttg gtgatcaaat aattcgatag
     2221 cttgtcgtaa taatggcggc atactatcag tagtaggtgt ttccctttct tctttagcga
     2281 cttgatgctc ttgatcttcc aatacgcaac ctaaagtaaa atgccccaca gcgctgagtg
     2341 catataatgc attctctagt gaaaaacctt gttggcataa aaaggctaat tgattttcga
     2401 gagtttcata ctgtttttct gtaggccgtg tacctaaatg tacttttgct ccatcgcgat
     2461 gacttagtaa agcacatcta aaacttttag cgttattacg taaaaaatct tgccagcttt
     2521 ccccttctaa agggcaaaag tgagtatggt gcctatctaa catctcaatg gctaaggcgt
     2581 cgagcaaagc ccgcttattt tttacatgcc aatacaatgt aggctgctct acacctagct
     2641 tctgggcgag tttacgggtt gttaaacctt cgattccgac ctcattaagc agctctaatg
     2701 cgctgttaat cactttactt ttatctaatc tagacatcat taattcctcc tttttgttga
     2761 cattatatca ttgatagagt tatttgtcaa actagttttt tatttcgatg ccctggactt
     2821 catgaaaaac taaaaaaaat attgacactc tatcattgat agagtataat taaaataagc
     2881 ttgatcgtag cgttaacaga tctgagctca ataatactag gaggtttttt taattaaatg
     2941 gataaaaaat atagtatagg attagatata ggaacaaata gtgtaggatg ggcagtaata
     3001 actgatgaat ataaagtacc aagtaaaaaa tttaaagtat taggaaatac agatagacat
     3061 agtataaaaa aaaatttaat aggtgcatta ctttttgata gtggtgaaac agcagaagca
     3121 acaagactta aaagaacagc aagaagaaga tatactagaa gaaaaaatag aatatgttat
     3181 ttacaagaaa tatttagtaa tgaaatggca aaagtagatg atagtttttt tcatagatta
     3241 gaagaaagtt ttttagtaga agaagataaa aaacacgaaa gacatccaat atttggaaat
     3301 atagtagatg aagtagcata tcatgaaaaa tatccaacaa tatatcattt aagaaaaaaa
     3361 cttgtagata gtacagataa agcagattta agacttatat atcttgcatt agcacatatg
     3421 ataaaattta gaggacattt tcttatagaa ggtgatttaa atccagataa tagtgatgta
     3481 gataaacttt ttatacaatt agtacaaaca tataatcaat tatttgaaga aaatccaata
     3541 aatgcaagtg gtgtagatgc aaaagcaata ttaagtgcaa gattaagtaa aagtagaaga
     3601 ttagaaaatc ttatagcaca attacctgga gaaaaaaaaa atggattatt tggtaatctt
     3661 atagctttaa gtttaggatt aacaccaaat tttaaatcaa attttgatct tgcagaagat
     3721 gcaaaacttc aattaagtaa agatacatat gatgatgatt tagataattt acttgcacaa
     3781 ataggtgatc aatatgcaga tttatttctt gcagcaaaaa atctttctga tgcaatactt
     3841 ttaagtgata tacttagagt aaatacagaa ataacaaaag caccattatc tgcaagtatg
     3901 ataaaaagat atgatgaaca tcatcaagat ttaacattac ttaaagcatt agtaagacaa
     3961 caattaccag aaaaatataa agaaattttt tttgatcaaa gtaaaaatgg atatgcagga
     4021 tatatagatg gtggtgcaag tcaagaagaa ttttataaat ttattaaacc aatattagaa
     4081 aaaatggatg gaacagaaga attattagta aaacttaata gagaagattt acttagaaaa
     4141 caaagaacat ttgataatgg aagtatacca catcaaatac atttaggtga attacatgca
     4201 atattaagaa gacaagaaga tttttatcca tttcttaaag ataatagaga aaaaattgaa
     4261 aaaatactta catttagaat accatattat gtaggaccat tagcaagagg aaatagtaga
     4321 tttgcttgga tgacaagaaa aagtgaagaa acaataacac catggaattt tgaagaagta
     4381 gtagataaag gagcatctgc acaaagtttt atagaaagaa tgacaaattt tgataaaaat
     4441 cttccaaatg aaaaagtatt accaaaacat agtttattat atgaatattt tacagtatat
     4501 aatgaattaa caaaagtaaa atatgtaaca gaaggtatga gaaaaccagc atttttaagt
     4561 ggtgaacaaa aaaaagctat agtagattta ttatttaaaa caaatagaaa agtaacagta
     4621 aaacaattaa aagaagatta ttttaaaaaa attgaatgtt ttgatagtgt agaaatatct
     4681 ggtgtagaag atagatttaa tgcaagttta ggaacatatc atgatttact taaaataata
     4741 aaggataaag attttttaga taatgaagaa aatgaagata ttttagaaga tatagtatta
     4801 acattaactt tatttgaaga tagagaaatg atagaagaaa gattaaaaac ttatgctcat
     4861 ttatttgatg ataaagtaat gaaacaactt aaaagaagaa gatatacagg ttggggaaga
     4921 ttaagtagaa aacttataaa tggaataaga gataaacaaa gtggaaaaac aatattagat
     4981 tttcttaaaa gtgatggatt tgcaaataga aattttatgc aattaataca tgatgatagt
     5041 ttaacattta aagaagatat tcaaaaagca caagtaagtg gacaaggtga tagtttacat
     5101 gaacatatag caaatttagc aggatctcca gcaataaaaa aaggtatatt acaaacagta
     5161 aaagtagttg atgaattagt aaaagtaatg ggtagacata aaccagaaaa tatagttata
     5221 gaaatggcaa gagaaaatca aacaacacaa aaaggacaaa aaaatagtag agaaagaatg
     5281 aaaagaatag aagaaggtat aaaagaatta ggaagtcaaa tacttaaaga acatccagta
     5341 gaaaatacac aacttcaaaa tgaaaaactt tatttatatt atttacaaaa tggaagagat
     5401 atgtatgtag atcaagaatt agatataaat agattaagtg attatgatgt agatcatata
     5461 gtaccacaaa gttttcttaa agatgattct atagataata aagtattaac aagatctgat
     5521 aaaaatagag gtaaaagtga taatgtacca agtgaagaag ttgtaaaaaa aatgaaaaat
     5581 tattggagac aattacttaa tgcaaaactt ataacacaaa gaaaatttga taatcttaca
     5641 aaagcagaaa gaggtggatt atctgaatta gataaagctg gatttataaa aagacaatta
     5701 gtagaaacta gacaaataac aaaacatgta gcacaaatat tagatagtag aatgaataca
     5761 aaatatgatg aaaatgataa gcttataaga gaagtaaaag ttataacatt aaaaagtaaa
     5821 ttagtaagtg attttagaaa agattttcaa ttttataaag taagagaaat aaataattat
     5881 catcatgcac atgatgcata tcttaatgca gtagtaggaa cagcattaat aaaaaaatat
     5941 cctaaattag aatctgaatt tgtatatgga gattataaag tatatgatgt aagaaaaatg
     6001 atagcaaaaa gtgaacaaga aataggaaaa gcaacagcaa agtacttttt ttattctaat
     6061 ataatgaatt tttttaagac agaaataact ttagcaaatg gtgaaataag aaaaagacct
     6121 ttaatagaaa ctaatggtga aacaggtgaa atagtatggg ataaaggtag agattttgca
     6181 acagtaagaa aagtattaag tatgccacaa gtaaatatag taaaaaaaac agaagtacaa
     6241 actggaggat ttagtaaaga aagtatactt ccaaaaagaa attcagataa acttattgca
     6301 agaaaaaaag attgggatcc aaaaaaatat ggtggatttg atagtccaac agtagcatat
     6361 agtgtattag tagtagcaaa agtagaaaaa ggtaaatcta aaaaacttaa aagtgtaaaa
     6421 gaattacttg gaataacaat aatggaaaga agtagttttg aaaaaaatcc tattgatttt
     6481 ttagaagcaa aaggatataa agaagttaaa aaagatttaa taataaaact tccaaaatat
     6541 tctttatttg aattagaaaa tggaagaaaa agaatgttag caagtgctgg tgaattacaa
     6601 aaaggtaatg aattagcatt accatctaaa tatgtaaatt ttctttattt agcaagtcat
     6661 tatgaaaaac ttaaaggatc tcctgaagat aatgaacaaa aacaattatt tgtagaacaa
     6721 cataaacatt atttagatga aataattgaa caaataagtg aattttctaa aagagtaata
     6781 ttagcagacg caaatttaga taaagtatta tctgcttata ataaacatag agataaacca
     6841 ataagagaac aagcagaaaa tataatacat ctttttacat taacaaattt aggtgcacca
     6901 gcagcattta aatattttga tacaacaata gatagaaaaa gatatacaag tacaaaagaa
     6961 gtattagacg caacattaat acatcaaagt ataacaggat tatatgaaac aagaatagat
     7021 ttatctcaat taggtggtga ttaaaagctt ggcactggcc gtcgttttac aacgtcgtga
     7081 ctgggaaaac cctggcgtta cccaacttaa tcgccttgca gcacatcccc ctttcgccag
     7141 ctggcgtaat agcgaagagg cccgcaccga tcgcccttcc caacagttgc gcagcctgaa
     7201 tggcgaatgg cgctagcata aaaataagaa gcctgcattt gcaggcttct tatttttatg
     7261 gcgcgcccgc ccttaagtct aaaaattagg ggagatgtaa ggatttggga aaaatagaag
     7321 atgttataat cataaatatg gtattcgtag gcttaaagtc aaaaaggagg tgaaatataa
     7381 atagattttt agctaaatta agtaagaaat aggaggagat ttattgaaca aaaaattaga
     7441 aaaaccattt gtatataaga gagagtacga tttgactgga tatgatgttg aaattttaca
     7501 aaaatatgag ttagaacaag caatatatgt ttatgttggg agtagttgtg catataacat
     7561 gagagctaga agtagtaaat ggagatacca tataagaaca aataataagt ctatatgttg
     7621 taacattaaa aattttatac ataacttgga attgttttat aaaatggaat taaagttgtc
     7681 agataatatt attaatgata agctatacta tagcaatata gcagagtttg aagaatttga
     7741 aacactagaa aaagctagag aggtagaaag tactattata agtcaatatc aatttttaga
     7801 ttctataaat cacatgttaa aacaaaaaat aattttattg agtaataagg atagtgtgtt
     7861 aaacataact aaaaatggaa atacaaatta tttgaaagta aaaaataaat acatagaaaa
     7921 acataagaac aagccaataa tgagatacca tatcaactgt caattcaata cagatggaag
     7981 tgtcaaaagt attacacagg agtttgaacc aatattggaa ttaaacaaaa aaaataccct
     8041 aagccgacca agcagagtat ttttaaaata atattttaag ataacaacaa aatgagataa
     8101 tactactaga caatgacaac tcaactacca attgagttta tggagctacc aactccaata
     8161 tcggtctaac tgattaagta tctgtagtta tataataata ttgctatcaa ttttagcatc
     8221 ttaacaatat tattatacat actaagctaa aattattcaa tagttgtaaa agttgattag
     8281 tcaataagta tatatttaat gtagtgttat ctcttaaaaa aactagataa ggagataata
     8341 aatatatgga acaattagat tcaaaatata agttgaaaaa atttctaatg gcagtattta
     8401 gagatggtat aggacaagga aataatctta ttgataatga atatgttaga gtatttcaaa
     8461 ataataaaag taatagtaaa caattagaac tcggagaaga atttaaagaa tatagtaaaa
     8521 caactttttt taaaaatata gatgatatag tagaatttac cttcgcaaaa aatatttatt
     8581 atgaaaatac attttttaac ctatgtacta ctgatggaaa agcaggaacc aatgaaaact
     8641 taataaatag atatgcatta ggatttgatt ttgacaaaaa agaattagga caaggtttta
     8701 attataaaga tataattaat ttatttacta agataggatt acattatcat atcctagttg
     8761 atagtggaaa tggattccat gtttatgtgc taattaataa aactaataac attaagttag
     8821 tatcagaagt tacaaataca ttaataaata aattgggtgc agataaacaa gcaaatttat
     8881 ctactcaagt attaagagta ccttatacat ataatattaa aaatactact aaacaagtaa
     8941 aaataataca ccaagacaaa aatatatata gatatgacat agaaaagtta gctaaaaaat
     9001 attgcaaaga tgtaaaaaca gtaggtaata ctaatacaaa atatatatta gatagtaagc
     9061 taccaaattg tatagtagat attttaaaaa atggtagtaa agatggacat aaaaacctag
     9121 atttgcaaaa aatagttgtg actttaagat tgaggaataa aagtttaagt caagtaatat
     9181 ccgttgctag agaatggaac tatatatcac aaaatagtct ttcaaatagt gagctagaat
     9241 atcaagtcaa gtatatgtat gagaaactta aaacggttaa ttttggttgt actggttgtg
     9301 agtttaatag tgattgttgg aataaaatag aatcagattt tatatatagt gatgaagata
     9361 ctttgttcaa tatgccacat aagcactcaa aggatttgaa atataagaat aggaaagggg
     9421 ttaaaataat gactggtaat caattgttta tctataatgt gttacttaac aataaagata
     9481 gagaattaaa catagacgat ataatggagc tgataaccta taaacgtaag aagaaagtta
     9541 aaaacattgt tatgagtgaa aagacattaa gagaaacatt aaaagaactt caacataatg
     9601 attatattac aaaaacaaaa ggtgttacaa agctaggaat aaaagataca tacaatgtaa
     9661 aagaagttag atgtaatata gataaacaat atactattag ttactttgtt accatggcag
     9721 taatttgggg aataatttca actgaagaat taagattata tactcacatg agatataagc
     9781 aagatttatt ggtcaaagat gataaaataa aaggaaatat attaagaatt aatcaagagg
     9841 aattagcaaa agatttagga gtaacacagc aaagaatttc aaatatgata gaatctttat
     9901 tagatactaa aattttagat gtatgggaaa ctaaaataaa tgatagagga tttatgtact
     9961 atacatatag attaaacaag tagatttttg ataggattag aattgatttt ctagtcctat
    10021 ttttatgcaa aaaaactaat taataaaaat ttcttttggt aaaataattg tacgagaatt
    10081 gcaaaaaaaa aatggcatca aagtattgaa attaagccgt tttaaaaatt tcttttggta
    10141 aaataattct acatatatat gtagtatata tatatatgtt ttttagagaa tgtataacta
    10201 gaatatagag ctagaatata gagaatgtat aactagaata tagagctaga atatagagaa
    10261 tgtataacta gaatatagag ctagaatata gagaatgtat aactagaata tagagctaga
    10321 atatagagaa tgtataacta gaatatagag ctagaatata gagaatgtat aactagaata
    10381 tagagctaga atatagagaa tgtataacta gaatatagag ctagaatcct aattagtagg
    10441 tgctttttta aaacaagtta aaaatcaaaa atagtattag taagcattgg aaatgctaga
    10501 ttctaaaata gaaaagtaaa aaattggtgc actatctaaa cttatctata tcgctttttc
    10561 cgtcgtttgg ttctctagtt acgatacagg ggatatgctt atattgagtt atagtactaa
    10621 tcagtgctta atatagttaa taaaattata gttaccatag tttagtaact atgatgtatg
    10681 ttagttagaa acttgcattt cggccggcca gtgggcaagt tgaaaaattc acaaaaatgt
    10741 ggtataatat ctttgttcat tagagcgata aacttgaatt tgagagggaa cttagatggt
    10801 atttgaaaaa attgataaaa atagttggaa cagaaaagag tattttgacc actactttgc
    10861 aagtgtacct tgtacctaca gcatgaccgt taaagtggat atcacacaaa taaaggaaaa
    10921 gggaatgaaa ctatatcctg caatgcttta ttatattgca atgattgtaa accgccattc
    10981 agagtttagg acggcaatca atcaagatgg tgaattgggg atatatgatg agatgatacc
    11041 aagctataca atatttcaca atgatactga aacattttcc agcctttgga ctgagtgtaa
    11101 gtctgacttt aaatcatttt tagcagatta tgaaagtgat acgcaacggt atggaaacaa
    11161 tcatagaatg gaaggaaagc caaatgctcc ggaaaacatt tttaatgtat ctatgatacc
    11221 gtggtcaacc ttcgatggct ttaatctgaa tttgcagaaa ggatatgatt atttgattcc
    11281 tatttttact atggggaaat attataaaga agataacaaa attatacttc ctttggcaat
    11341 tcaagttcat cacgcagtat gtgacggatt tcacatttgc cgttttgtaa acgaattgca
    11401 ggaattgata aatagttaac ttcaggtttg tctgtaacta aaaacaagta tttaagcaaa
    11461 aacatcgtag aaatacggtg ttttttgtta ccctaagttt cataaaaata agaagcctgc
    11521 aaatgcaggc ttcttatttt tatggtttaa acggttttag ctgggatatc ggcaaaacaa
    11581 gcaaatacta ctatagaagc agttaaaagg gctatttttt ataatctgga gcatagacaa
    11641 gaagttagag aagcaattaa aaaagaaaat ataagaaaaa ttcttattat tgggacatca
    11701 aaaaaaatgg ttaatcaaat tgtagagaga ttgtcaattg gaagggtctg taagtttata
    11761 aatatacaag atataagtac taaatatgaa atagaaatag caaaacaagc tagaaaagaa
    11821 ggaaatcatg taattcctgt tccagccgtt gagataaaaa gtatggcaag tggtctcagt
    11881 ataaattctt tgaagagact ttttagaaaa ggaaataata ggaatatggt agttttagaa
    11941 aaaacaatta taagaccaac ttttagttat ataggaaagt tttatattag tgctgatgta
    12001 attaaacaga ttattgaata tgaagtatac aactttggaa gcattgatag aataaataaa
    12061 atcaatatag agaattgcaa taattttatg aatatttttg taagtataaa tatcaatgat
    12121 ttagaaacta taaaaaaaat tgaagacata caacagacaa taaaaaagtc tattgagaaa
    12181 atgactttag ttaatgtaca aaaaatagat attaacattc ataaaattaa aaaaataaac
    12241 ttcctccaat gttaaaaaat aaactgagaa aatgatatac taatttgcaa taaagtgtgc
    12301 tataattaaa ctgtaaaggt accgaaaagt gatgcattgt tgggttttag agctagaaat
    12361 agcaagttaa aataaggcta gtccgttatc aacttgaaaa agtggcaccg agtcggtgct
    12421 ttttttctat ggagaaatct agatcagcat gatgtctgac tagacgcgta agctctgcaa
    12481 ctatttttag atggttgcag agcttatttt tattttttat taaactcctt tttgataatc
    12541 tcatgaccaa aatcccttaa cgtgagtttt cgttccactg agcgtcagac cccgtagaaa
    12601 agatcaaagg atcttcttga gatccttttt ttctgcgcgt aatctgctgc ttgcaaacaa
    12661 aaaaaccacc gctaccagcg gtggtttgtt tgccggatca agagctacca actctttttc
    12721 cgaaggtaac tggcttcagc agagcgcaga taccaaatac tgttcttcta gtgtagccgt
    12781 agttaggcca ccacttcaag aactctgtag caccgcctac atacctcgct ctgctaatcc
    12841 tgttaccagt ggctgctgcc agtggcgata agtcgtgtct taccgggttg gactcaagac
    12901 gatagttacc ggataaggcg cagcggtcgg gctgaacggg gggttcgtgc acacagccca
    12961 gcttggagcg aacgacctac accgaactga gatacctaca gcgtgagcta tgagaaagcg
    13021 ccacgcttcc cgaagggaga aaggcggaca ggtatccggt aagcggcagg gtcggaacag
    13081 gagagcgcac gagggagctt ccagggggaa acgcctggta tctttatagt cctgtcgggt
    13141 ttcgccacct ctgacttgag cgtcgatttt tgtgatgctc gtcagggggg cggagcctat
    13201 ggaaaaacgc cagcaacgcg gcctttttac ggttcctggc cttttgctgg ccttttgctc
    13261 acatgttctt tcctgcgtta tcccctgatt ctgtggataa ccgtattacc gcctttgagt
    13321 gagctgatac cgctcgccgc agccgaacga ccgagcgcag cgagtcagtg agcgaggaag
    13381 cggaagagcg cccaatacgc agggccctaa catcttctat ttttcccaaa tccttacatc
    13441 tcccctaatt tttagactta agggcgaatt cgcccttttt tatactcccc ttgtaccaaa
    13501 aggatatgat ttcttggagg aaattaaaaa gttatccaac agcagacagt ccacgcaggc
    13561 gacgtgcgaa gcggaagtcg caggtgtgga ctgatcttgc tggctggtgt ggcaatagcc
    13621 acgccagcac ttaacccccc gtatctaaca ggggggtaca aatcgacagg aaacagtcaa
    13681 aaaaacatta gaaaatcctt tggttacaag ggatttacaa aatttcagcg tatgtcaaat
    13741 gggctttaaa agttgacata cggccttttt gattggaggg atttttactg aatgaacaaa
    13801 cttggttaca gcatttaaaa gaaaaacgct tggcttatgg actatctcaa aaccgtttag
    13861 ctgttgcgac tggtattaca aggcagtatc taagcgatat tgaaacagga aaagtcaagc
    13921 catcagagga tttacagcag tccctttggg aagctctgga acgcttcaat cccgacgctc
    13981 cccttgaaat gctgtttgat tatgtaagga ttcgctttcc gacaacagac gtacagcagg
    14041 tggtcgaaaa catcttacaa ctgaaactgt cctattttct tcatgaggac tatggtttct
    14101 attcttattc agagcattat gctttaggcg acatattcgt cctttgaggg cgaattctgc
    14161 agattaccta ataatttatc tacattccct ttaggggccc
//
