[The description below was written by a language model from this plasmid's Addgene catalogue record and the feature table of its GenBank file.]
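Description:
pKM126 is a 14.2 kb E. coli–C. difficile shuttle vector built on the pJS116 backbone for CRISPR-Cas9 genome editing in Clostridium difficile. It is maintained in E. coli under chloramphenicol selection. The catalogue lists it as low copy, although the annotated E. coli replicon is a ColE1/pMB1-type origin that the feature table labels as high-copy. The plasmid's name and purpose indicate a Tn916 oriT, an origin of transfer that allows conjugative mobilisation into the clostridial host. However, neither this element, the resistance gene, nor the C. difficile replicon is annotated, and a large stretch between Cas9 and the guide RNA scaffold carries no annotations at all.

The payload combines all editing components on one plasmid. A Streptococcus pyogenes Cas9 coding sequence, codon optimised for C. difficile, sits downstream of a tet operator, with Tn10 tetR encoded divergently. TetR therefore represses nuclease expression until a tetracycline-class inducer relieves it, which limits Cas9 toxicity during transfer and establishment. A guide RNA of about 140 bp, including the S. pyogenes scaffold, is listed alongside a gdh promoter among the backbone modifications; that promoter presumably drives the guide, though the record does not say so explicitly. About 2 kb of C. difficile sequence from upstream and downstream of pyrE serves as the homology-directed repair template. Cas9 cleavage of the wild-type locus then selects for cells that have recombined to delete pyrE. The parts were assembled by Gibson cloning. The plasmid was described in work establishing CRISPR-Cas9 mutagenesis in C. difficile, which was used there to generate mutants defective in selenoprotein synthesis.
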