Addgene plasmid #105134: pKM126
Purpose: Clostridium difficile CRISPR-cas9 mutagenesis plasmid Tn916 oriT
Depositing lab: Joseph Sorg. Depositing organization: Texas A&M University. Publication: Using CRISPR-Cas9-mediated genome editing to generate C. difficile mutants defective in selenoproteins synthesis. McAllister KN, Bouillaut L, Kahn JN, Self WT, Sorg JA. Sci Rep. 2017 Nov 7;7(1):14672. doi: 10.1038/s41598-017-15236-5. PubMed 29116155.
Backbone
  Vector backbone: pJS116
  Backbone size w/o insert (bp): 6324
  Modifications to backbone: Addition of Cas9 (codon optimized for C. difficile expression), tetR, region of homology for pyrE deletion, gRNA, gdh promoter
  Vector type: E. coli - C. difficile shuttle vector
Growth in bacteria
  Bacterial resistance: Chloramphenicol, 25 μg/mL
  Growth temperature: 37°C
  Growth strain: DH5alpha
  Copy number: Low Copy
Gene/Insert 1
  Gene/Insert name: Upstream & Downstream pyrE deletion region
  Species: C. difficile
  Insert size (bp): 2000
  Cloning method: Gibson Cloning
  Sequencing primers: 5′ caggaaacagctatgacc; 3′ tctgcaggcctcgag
Gene/Insert 2
  Gene/Insert name: tetR
  Insert size (bp): 624
  Cloning method: Gibson Cloning
  Sequencing primers: 5′ ctcgaggcctgcaga; 3′ caatgatataatgtcaacaaaaaggagga
Gene/Insert 3
  Gene/Insert name: Cas9
  Species: S. pyogenes
  Insert size (bp): 4107
  Cloning method: Gibson Cloning
  Sequencing primers: 5′ gcttgatcgtagcgttaacagatc; 3′ tgtaaaacgacggccagt
Gene/Insert 4
  Gene/Insert name: gRNA
  Insert size (bp): 140
  Cloning method: Gibson Cloning
  Sequencing primers: 5′ gaaactataaaaaaaattgaagacatacaacagac
Terms and licenses: Academic/Nonprofit Terms; Industry Terms: Not Available to Industry
How to cite: pKM126 was a gift from Joseph Sorg (Addgene plasmid # 105134 ; http://n2t.net/addgene:105134 ; RRID:Addgene_105134)
