>Addgene plasmid #105134 | pKM126 | addgene partial sequence | sequence record 202268 | Addgene Partial NGS Result
TTCTGCAGATTACCTAATAATTTATCTACATTCCCTTTAGGGGCCCCCTGCAGGATAAAAAAATTGTAGA
TAAATTTTATAAAATAGTTTTATCTACAATTTTTTTATCAGGAAACAGCTATGACCGCGGCCGCGACGTG
ATTTTTAATGGGTAATTTAAGTGTGAAATTTGGAAGTGTAGAATTTAAAAATCCAGTAATAATGGCGTCT
GGAACTTTTGGATTTGGAAAAGAATATAATGAGATTTATGATATACAAAAACTTGGTGGTATAAGTAGCA
AGGGTCTTACTTTAAATAAAAAACCTGGTAACAATGGTATGAGAGTTCATGAGACACCATCCGGTATGAT
GAATAGTGTTGGGCTTGAAAACCCTGGAGTTCAAGGATTTATAGACTATGAATTACCTTTTTTTAGTAAA
CTAGACTTAGTCAGAATAGCTAATGTTGGAGGTGGGACATTAGAAGACTACTTATTAGGGGTTCAAATGT
TAAATGACAAGCCTATAGACATTATTGAATTAAATATATCTTGCCCAAATGTCAAAGCTGGTGGAATGGC
TTTTGGTATAAAAAATGAAGTGGCAAGAGAAGTTGTTCGTGAGGTAAGAAACATAACGAAACTGCCTTTA
GTAATAAAATTATCACCCAATGCAGAAGATATTGTAGGAATGGCAAAAGTTTGTGAAGAAGAAGGTGCTG
ATGGAGTTTCATTAGTTAATACTTTTAAAGCAATGGCAATTGATATAAAAAATAGAAGACCAGTATTTGA
AAATGTATATGCTGGATTATCTGGACCAGCTATAAAACCTATAGCTTTGAGAATGGTACATGAAGTGTGT
AAAAATGTAAATATACCTGTAATGGGAATGGGCGGAATAACTAAAGCCACAGATGCTATAGAGTTTATAA
TGGCAGGAGCTACTTGTATCCAAGTTGGAACTGCAAATTTTATGAATCCTAGAATAGGTATTGAAATAAT
AGATGGGATTAATGAATTTATGGATAGAGAAGGAATAAAAAGTTTAGACGAAATAAGAGGAATTATATAA
GGTAGAATAAATAGTATTTTAAAGATAAAAAATATAGATTAAATAAACAATAATTTTATAACATTAACAT
GGAGGAAAAATAATTAAAAACTTAATTATTTATAGTGTTACTTAAAAAATGTAAATTTTTTAGAGTAAAA
ATTTGTAATATAACATATAACTTAAAAATAAAAAGCAGTTAGCCTTATAAATGAAGGTTAGCTGTTTTTT
TTGTTAAAAATATATTTACAAAATAAGAGATAGTAGCAGTACAATATAAGTATAAGGTAAAAGTATTATA
TATTAGGGAGGGGTAAGTATGAAAAATCAATTAAATGAAAATCATAAAAAGGTTGTATTTTTTGGAGTAG
GTGCTGTAGGAGCTACTTTTGCAGAACAATTTTTTAACTCTAAATATGATTTTAAAATTCTTTGTGATAA
TGAAAGAAAGAAAAGATATTTAGAAGAAGGATTTATAATAAATGGAAAAAGGTATGATTTTAATTATGTA
ACTAAAGATGAGTATAAACAAGAGGCTGATTTTATAATTATAGGTCTAAAATATAATAATTTAAAAGAAA
ATATAAAAGAATTAGATGGATTAGTTGGAAAAAATACAGTTATAATGTCTCTGCTAAATGGAGTTGATAG
CGAAGAGATAATAGGAGAAAGATTTGGAATTGGAAAAATGGTATATTCATATGTTACCAATATAGATGCA
AAGAAAATCAATAATAATATTATACACACTACTAATGGGATAATTGTATTTGGTAACAAAGATAATAGTG
AAGATAGAAAAACTAATATAATAACTGAAGTCTTTGATGATGTAAATATAGAATATATTTTATCAAAAGA
TATTCAACGAGATATGTGGTGGAAGTACATGGTTAATATTGGTGTAAATCAAACTTCAGCTATACTTGGT
GCACCTTATGGAGTTTTTCAGAGTTCTGAGCATTTAAGAGAATTAGCAAAATCTGCAATGAGGGAAGTTG
TTGCTATAGCACAAGCAAAAGACATATCTCTTACAGAAGATGATGTTGAAAATTCATTACATAGAATACT
AGAACATTCAAAAGAAGGAAGAACATCAATGCTTCTCGAGGCCTGCAGACATGCGCGATCGCAGACCCAC
TTTCACATTTAAGTTGTTTTTCTAATCCGCATATGATCAATTCAAGGCCGAATAAGAAGGCTGGCTCTGC
ACCTTGGTGATCAAATAATTCGATAGCTTGTCGTAATAATGGCGGCATACTATCAGTAGTAGGTGTTTCC
CTTTCTTCTTTAGCGACTTGATGCTCTTGATCTTCCAATACGCAACCTAAAGTAAAATGCCCCACAGCGC
TGAGTGCATATAATGCATTCTCTAGTGAAAAACCTTGTTGGCATAAAAAGGCTAATTGATTTTCGAGAGT
TTCATACTGTTTTTCTGTAGGCCGTGTACCTAAATGTACTTTTGCTCCATCGCGATGACTTAGTAAAGCA
CATCTAAAACTTTTAGCGTTATTACGTAAAAAATCTTGCCAGCTTTCCCCTTCTAAAGGGCAAAAGTGAG
TATGGTGCCTATCTAACATCTCAATGGCTAAGGCGTCGAGCAAAGCCCGCTTATTTTTTACATGCCAATA
CAATGTAGGCTGCTCTACACCTAGCTTCTGGGCGAGTTTACGGGTTGTTAAACCTTCGATTCCGACCTCA
TTAAGCAGCTCTAATGCGCTGTTAATCACTTTACTTTTATCTAATCTAGACATCATTAATTCCTCCTTTT
TGTTGACATTATATCATTGATAGAGTTATTTGTCAAACTAGTTTTTTATTTCGATGCCCTGGACTTCATG
AAAAACTAAAAAAAATATTGACACTCTATCATTGATAGAGTATAATTAAAATAAGCTTGATCGTAGCGTT
AACAGATCTGAGCTCAATAATACTAGGAGGTTTTTTTAATTAAATGGATAAAAAATATAGTATAGGATTA
GATATAGGAACAAATAGTGTAGGATGGGCAGTAATAACTGATGAATATAAAGTACCAAGTAAAAAATTTA
AAGTATTAGGAAATACAGATAGACATAGTATAAAAAAAAATTTAATAGGTGCATTACTTTTTGATAGTGG
TGAAACAGCAGAAGCAACAAGACTTAAAAGAACAGCAAGAAGAAGATATACTAGAAGAAAAAATAGAATA
TGTTATTTACAAGAAATATTTAGTAATGAAATGGCAAAAGTAGATGATAGTTTTTTTCATAGATTAGAAG
AAAGTTTTTTAGTAGAAGAAGATAAAAAACACGAAAGACATCCAATATTTGGAAATATAGTAGATGAAGT
AGCATATCATGAAAAATATCCAACAATATATCATTTAAGAAAAAAACTTGTAGATAGTACAGATAAAGCA
GATTTAAGACTTATATATCTTGCATTAGCACATATGATAAAATTTAGAGGACATTTTCTTATAGAAGGTG
ATTTAAATCCAGATAATAGTGATGTAGATAAACTTTTTATACAATTAGTACAAACATATAATCAATTATT
TGAAGAAAATCCAATAAATGCAAGTGGTGTAGATGCAAAAGCAATATTAAGTGCAAGATTAAGTAAAAGT
AGAAGATTAGAAAATCTTATAGCACAATTACCTGGAGAAAAAAAAAATGGATTATTTGGTAATCTTATAG
CTTTAAGTTTAGGATTAACACCAAATTTTAAATCAAATTTTGATCTTGCAGAAGATGCAAAACTTCAATT
AAGTAAAGATACATATGATGATGATTTAGATAATTTACTTGCACAAATAGGTGATCAATATGCAGATTTA
TTTCTTGCAGCAAAAAATCTTTCTGATGCAATACTTTTAAGTGATATACTTAGAGTAAATACAGAAATAA
CAAAAGCACCATTATCTGCAAGTATGATAAAAAGATATGATGAACATCATCAAGATTTAACATTACTTAA
AGCATTAGTAAGACAACAATTACCAGAAAAATATAAAGAAATTTTTTTTGATCAAAGTAAAAATGGATAT
GCAGGATATATAGATGGTGGTGCAAGTCAAGAAGAATTTTATAAATTTATTAAACCAATATTAGAAAAAA
TGGATGGAACAGAAGAATTATTAGTAAAACTTAATAGAGAAGATTTACTTAGAAAACAAAGAACATTTGA
TAATGGAAGTATACCACATCAAATACATTTAGGTGAATTACATGCAATATTAAGAAGACAAGAAGATTTT
TATCCATTTCTTAAAGATAATAGAGAAAAAATTGAAAAAATACTTACATTTAGAATACCATATTATGTAG
GACCATTAGCAAGAGGAAATAGTAGATTTGCTTGGATGACAAGAAAAAGTGAAGAAACAATAACACCATG
GAATTTTGAAGAAGTAGTAGATAAAGGAGCATCTGCACAAAGTTTTATAGAAAGAATGACAAATTTTGAT
AAAAATCTTCCAAATGAAAAAGTATTACCAAAACATAGTTTATTATATGAATATTTTACAGTATATAATG
AATTAACAAAAGTAAAATATGTAACAGAAGGTATGAGAAAACCAGCATTTTTAAGTGGTGAACAAAAAAA
AGCTATAGTAGATTTATTATTTAAAACAAATAGAAAAGTAACAGTAAAACAATTAAAAGAAGATTATTTT
AAAAAAATTGAATGTTTTGATAGTGTAGAAATATCTGGTGTAGAAGATAGATTTAATGCAAGTTTAGGAA
CATATCATGATTTACTTAAAATAATAAAGGATAAAGATTTTTTAGATAATGAAGAAAATGAAGATATTTT
AGAAGATATAGTATTAACATTAACTTTATTTGAAGATAGAGAAATGATAGAAGAAAGATTAAAAACTTAT
GCTCATTTATTTGATGATAAAGTAATGAAACAACTTAAAAGAAGAAGATATACAGGTTGGGGAAGATTAA
GTAGAAAACTTATAAATGGAATAAGAGATAAACAAAGTGGAAAAACAATATTAGATTTTCTTAAAAGTGA
TGGATTTGCAAATAGAAATTTTATGCAATTAATACATGATGATAGTTTAACATTTAAAGAAGATATTCAA
AAAGCACAAGTAAGTGGACAAGGTGATAGTTTACATGAACATATAGCAAATTTAGCAGGATCTCCAGCAA
TAAAAAAAGGTATATTACAAACAGTAAAAGTAGTTGATGAATTAGTAAAAGTAATGGGTAGACATAAACC
AGAAAATATAGTTATAGAAATGGCAAGAGAAAATCAAACAACACAAAAAGGACAAAAAAATAGTAGAGAA
AGAATGAAAAGAATAGAAGAAGGTATAAAAGAATTAGGAAGTCAAATACTTAAAGAACATCCAGTAGAAA
ATACACAACTTCAAAATGAAAAACTTTATTTATATTATTTACAAAATGGAAGAGATATGTATGTAGATCA
AGAATTAGATATAAATAGATTAAGTGATTATGATGTAGATCATATAGTACCACAAAGTTTTCTTAAAGAT
GATTCTATAGATAATAAAGTATTAACAAGATCTGATAAAAATAGAGGTAAAAGTGATAATGTACCAAGTG
AAGAAGTTGTAAAAAAAATGAAAAATTATTGGAGACAATTACTTAATGCAAAACTTATAACACAAAGAAA
ATTTGATAATCTTACAAAAGCAGAAAGAGGTGGATTATCTGAATTAGATAAAGCTGGATTTATAAAAAGA
CAATTAGTAGAAACTAGACAAATAACAAAACATGTAGCACAAATATTAGATAGTAGAATGAATACAAAAT
ATGATGAAAATGATAAGCTTATAAGAGAAGTAAAAGTTATAACATTAAAAAGTAAATTAGTAAGTGATTT
TAGAAAAGATTTTCAATTTTATAAAGTAAGAGAAATAAATAATTATCATCATGCACATGATGCATATCTT
AATGCAGTAGTAGGAACAGCATTAATAAAAAAATATCCTAAATTAGAATCTGAATTTGTATATGGAGATT
ATAAAGTATATGATGTAAGAAAAATGATAGCAAAAAGTGAACAAGAAATAGGAAAAGCAACAGCAAAGTA
CTTTTTTTATTCTAATATAATGAATTTTTTTAAGACAGAAATAACTTTAGCAAATGGTGAAATAAGAAAA
AGACCTTTAATAGAAACTAATGGTGAAACAGGTGAAATAGTATGGGATAAAGGTAGAGATTTTGCAACAG
TAAGAAAAGTATTAAGTATGCCACAAGTAAATATAGTAAAAAAAACAGAAGTACAAACTGGAGGATTTAG
TAAAGAAAGTATACTTCCAAAAAGAAATTCAGATAAACTTATTGCAAGAAAAAAAGATTGGGATCCAAAA
AAATATGGTGGATTTGATAGTCCAACAGTAGCATATAGTGTATTAGTAGTAGCAAAAGTAGAAAAAGGTA
AATCTAAAAAACTTAAAAGTGTAAAAGAATTACTTGGAATAACAATAATGGAAAGAAGTAGTTTTGAAAA
AAATCCTATTGATTTTTTAGAAGCAAAAGGATATAAAGAAGTTAAAAAAGATTTAATAATAAAACTTCCA
AAATATTCTTTATTTGAATTAGAAAATGGAAGAAAAAGAATGTTAGCAAGTGCTGGTGAATTACAAAAAG
GTAATGAATTAGCATTACCATCTAAATATGTAAATTTTCTTTATTTAGCAAGTCATTATGAAAAACTTAA
AGGATCTCCTGAAGATAATGAACAAAAACAATTATTTGTAGAACAACATAAACATTATTTAGATGAAATA
ATTGAACAAATAAGTGAATTTTCTAAAAGAGTAATATTAGCAGACGCAAATTTAGATAAAGTATTATCTG
CTTATAATAAACATAGAGATAAACCAATAAGAGAACAAGCAGAAAATATAATACATCTTTTTACATTAAC
AAATTTAGGTGCACCAGCAGCATTTAAATATTTTGATACAACAATAGATAGAAAAAGATATACAAGTACA
AAAGAAGTATTAGACGCAACATTAATACATCAAAGTATAACAGGATTATATGAAACAAGAATAGATTTAT
CTCAATTAGGTGGTGATTAAAAGCTTGGCACTGGCCGTCGTTTTACAACGTCGTGACTGGGAAAACCCTG
GCGTTACCCAACTTAATCGCCTTGCAGCACATCCCCCTTTCGCCAGCTGGCGTAATAGCGAAGAGGCCCG
CACCGATCGCCCTTCCCAACAGTTGCGCAGCCTGAATGGCGAATGGCGCTAGCATAAAAATAAGAAGCCT
GCATTTGCAGGCTTCTTATTTTTATGGCGCGCCCGCCCTTAAGTCTAAAAATTAGGGGAGATGTAAGGAT
TTGGGAAAAATAGAAGATGTTATAATCATAAATATGGTATTCGTAGGCTTAAAGTCAAAAAGGAGGTGAA
ATATAAATAGATTTTTAGCTAAATTAAGTAAGAAATAGGAGGAGATTTATTGAACAAAAAATTAGAAAAA
CCATTTGTATATAAGAGAGAGTACGATTTGACTGGATATGATGTTGAAATTTTACAAAAATATGAGTTAG
AACAAGCAATATATGTTTATGTTGGGAGTAGTTGTGCATATAACATGAGAGCTAGAAGTAGTAAATGGAG
ATACCATATAAGAACAAATAATAAGTCTATATGTTGTAACATTAAAAATTTTATACATAACTTGGAATTG
TTTTATAAAATGGAATTAAAGTTGTCAGATAATATTATTAATGATAAGCTATACTATAGCAATATAGCAG
AGTTTGAAGAATTTGAAACACTAGAAAAAGCTAGAGAGGTAGAAAGTACTATTATAAGTCAATATCAATT
TTTAGATTCTATAAATCACATGTTAAAACAAAAAATAATTTTATTGAGTAATAAGGATAGTGTGTTAAAC
ATAACTAAAAATGGAAATACAAATTATTTGAAAGTAAAAAATAAATACATAGAAAAACATAAGAACAAGC
CAATAATGAGATACCATATCAACTGTCAATTCAATACAGATGGAAGTGTCAAAAGTATTACACAGGAGTT
TGAACCAATATTGGAATTAAACAAAAAAAATACCCTAAGCCGACCAAGCAGAGTATTTTTAAAATAATAT
TTTAAGATAACAACAAAATGAGATAATACTACTAGACAATGACAACTCAACTACCAATTGAGTTTATGGA
GCTACCAACTCCAATATCGGTCTAACTGATTAAGTATCTGTAGTTATATAATAATATTGCTATCAATTTT
AGCATCTTAACAATATTATTATACATACTAAGCTAAAATTATTCAATAGTTGTAAAAGTTGATTAGTCAA
TAAGTATATATTTAATGTAGTGTTATCTCTTAAAAAAACTAGATAAGGAGATAATAAATATATGGAACAA
TTAGATTCAAAATATAAGTTGAAAAAATTTCTAATGGCAGTATTTAGAGATGGTATAGGACAAGGAAATA
ATCTTATTGATAATGAATATGTTAGAGTATTTCAAAATAATAAAAGTAATAGTAAACAATTAGAACTCGG
AGAAGAATTTAAAGAATATAGTAAAACAACTTTTTTTAAAAATATAGATGATATAGTAGAATTTACCTTC
GCAAAAAATATTTATTATGAAAATACATTTTTTAACCTATGTACTACTGATGGAAAAGCAGGAACCAATG
AAAACTTAATAAATAGATATGCATTAGGATTTGATTTTGACAAAAAAGAATTAGGACAAGGTTTTAATTA
TAAAGATATAATTAATTTATTTACTAAGATAGGATTACATTATCATATCCTAGTTGATAGTGGAAATGGA
TTCCATGTTTATGTGCTAATTAATAAAACTAATAACATTAAGTTAGTATCAGAAGTTACAAATACATTAA
TAAATAAATTGGGTGCAGATAAACAAGCAAATTTATCTACTCAAGTATTAAGAGTACCTTATACATATAA
TATTAAAAATACTACTAAACAAGTAAAAATAATACACCAAGACAAAAATATATATAGATATGACATAGAA
AAGTTAGCTAAAAAATATTGCAAAGATGTAAAAACAGTAGGTAATACTAATACAAAATATATATTAGATA
GTAAGCTACCAAATTGTATAGTAGATATTTTAAAAAATGGTAGTAAAGATGGACATAAAAACCTAGATTT
GCAAAAAATAGTTGTGACTTTAAGATTGAGGAATAAAAGTTTAAGTCAAGTAATATCCGTTGCTAGAGAA
TGGAACTATATATCACAAAATAGTCTTTCAAATAGTGAGCTAGAATATCAAGTCAAGTATATGTATGAGA
AACTTAAAACGGTTAATTTTGGTTGTACTGGTTGTGAGTTTAATAGTGATTGTTGGAATAAAATAGAATC
AGATTTTATATATAGTGATGAAGATACTTTGTTCAATATGCCACATAAGCACTCAAAGGATTTGAAATAT
AAGAATAGGAAAGGGGTTAAAATAATGACTGGTAATCAATTGTTTATCTATAATGTGTTACTTAACAATA
AAGATAGAGAATTAAACATAGACGATATAATGGAGCTGATAACCTATAAACGTAAGAAGAAAGTTAAAAA
CATTGTTATGAGTGAAAAGACATTAAGAGAAACATTAAAAGAACTTCAACATAATGATTATATTACAAAA
ACAAAAGGTGTTACAAAGCTAGGAATAAAAGATACATACAATGTAAAAGAAGTTAGATGTAATATAGATA
AACAATATACTATTAGTTACTTTGTTACCATGGCAGTAATTTGGGGAATAATTTCAACTGAAGAATTAAG
ATTATATACTCACATGAGATATAAGCAAGATTTATTGGTCAAAGATGATAAAATAAAAGGAAATATATTA
AGAATTAATCAAGAGGAATTAGCAAAAGATTTAGGAGTAACACAGCAAAGAATTTCAAATATGATAGAAT
CTTTATTAGATACTAAAATTTTAGATGTATGGGAAACTAAAATAAATGATAGAGGATTTATGTACTATAC
ATATAGATTAAACAAGTAGATTTTTGATAGGATTAGAATTGATTTTCTAGTCCTATTTTTATGCAAAAAA
ACTAATTAATAAAAATTTCTTTTGGTAAAATAATTGTACGAGAATTGCAAAAAAAAAATGGCATCAAAGT
ATTGAAATTAAGCCGTTTTAAAAATTTCTTTTGGTAAAATAATTCTACATATATATGTAGTATATATATA
TATGTTTTTTAGAGAATGTATAACTAGAATATAGAGCTAGAATATAGAGAATGTATAACTAGAATATAGA
GCTAGAATATAGAGAATGTATAACTAGAATATAGAGCTAGAATATAGAGAATGTATAACTAGAATATAGA
GCTAGAATATAGAGAATGTATAACTAGAATATAGAGCTAGAATATAGAGAATGTATAACTAGAATATAGA
GCTAGAATATAGAGAATGTATAACTAGAATATAGAGCTAGAATCCTAATTAGTAGGTGCTTTTTTAAAAC
AAGTTAAAAATCAAAAATAGTATTAGTAAGCATTGGAAATGCTAGATTCTAAAATAGAAAAGTAAAAAAT
TGGTGCACTATCTAAACTTATCTATATCGCTTTTTCCGTCGTTTGGTTCTCTAGTTACGATACAGGGGAT
ATGCTTATATTGAGTTATAGTACTAATCAGTGCTTAATATAGTTAATAAAATTATAGTTACCATAGTTTA
GTAACTATGATGTATGTTAGTTAGAAACTTGCATTTCGGCCGGCCAGTGGGCAAGTTGAAAAATTCACAA
AAATGTGGTATAATATCTTTGTTCATTAGAGCGATAAACTTGAATTTGAGAGGGAACTTAGATGGTATTT
GAAAAAATTGATAAAAATAGTTGGAACAGAAAAGAGTATTTTGACCACTACTTTGCAAGTGTACCTTGTA
CCTACAGCATGACCGTTAAAGTGGATATCACACAAATAAAGGAAAAGGGAATGAAACTATATCCTGCAAT
GCTTTATTATATTGCAATGATTGTAAACCGCCATTCAGAGTTTAGGACGGCAATCAATCAAGATGGTGAA
TTGGGGATATATGATGAGATGATACCAAGCTATACAATATTTCACAATGATACTGAAACATTTTCCAGCC
TTTGGACTGAGTGTAAGTCTGACTTTAAATCATTTTTAGCAGATTATGAAAGTGATACGCAACGGTATGG
AAACAATCATAGAATGGAAGGAAAGCCAAATGCTCCGGAAAACATTTTTAATGTATCTATGATACCGTGG
TCAACCTTCGATGGCTTTAATCTGAATTTGCAGAAAGGATATGATTATTTGATTCCTATTTTTACTATGG
GGAAATATTATAAAGAAGATAACAAAATTATACTTCCTTTGGCAATTCAAGTTCATCACGCAGTATGTGA
CGGATTTCACATTTGCCGTTTTGTAAACGAATTGCAGGAATTGATAAATAGTTAACTTCAGGTTTGTCTG
TAACTAAAAACAAGTATTTAAGCAAAAACATCGTAGAAATACGGTGTTTTTTGTTACCCTAAGTTTCATA
AAAATAAGAAGCCTGCAAATGCAGGCTTCTTATTTTTATGGTTTAAACGGTTTTAGCTGGGATATCGGCA
AAACAAGCAAATACTACTATAGAAGCAGTTAAAAGGGCTATTTTTTATAATCTGGAGCATAGACAAGAAG
TTAGAGAAGCAATTAAAAAAGAAAATATAAGAAAAATTCTTATTATTGGGACATCAAAAAAAATGGTTAA
TCAAATTGTAGAGAGATTGTCAATTGGAAGGGTCTGTAAGTTTATAAATATACAAGATATAAGTACTAAA
TATGAAATAGAAATAGCAAAACAAGCTAGAAAAGAAGGAAATCATGTAATTCCTGTTCCAGCCGTTGAGA
TAAAAAGTATGGCAAGTGGTCTCAGTATAAATTCTTTGAAGAGACTTTTTAGAAAAGGAAATAATAGGAA
TATGGTAGTTTTAGAAAAAACAATTATAAGACCAACTTTTAGTTATATAGGAAAGTTTTATATTAGTGCT
GATGTAATTAAACAGATTATTGAATATGAAGTATACAACTTTGGAAGCATTGATAGAATAAATAAAATCA
ATATAGAGAATTGCAATAATTTTATGAATATTTTTGTAAGTATAAATATCAATGATTTAGAAACTATAAA
AAAAATTGAAGACATACAACAGACAATAAAAAAGTCTATTGAGAAAATGACTTTAGTTAATGTACAAAAA
ATAGATATTAACATTCATAAAATTAAAAAAATAAACTTCCTCCAATGTTAAAAAATAAACTGAGAAAATG
ATATACTAATTTGCAATAAAGTGTGCTATAATTAAACTGTAAAGGTACCGAAAAGTGATGCATTGTTGGG
TTTTAGAGCTAGAAATAGCAAGTTAAAATAAGGCTAGTCCGTTATCAACTTGAAAAAGTGGCACCGAGTC
GGTGCTTTTTTTCTATGGAGAAATCTAGATCAGCATGATGTCTGACTAGACGCGTAAGCTCTGCAACTAT
TTTTAGATGGTTGCAGAGCTTATTTTTATTTTTTATTAAACTCCTTTTTGATAATCTCATGACCAAAATC
CCTTAACGTGAGTTTTCGTTCCACTGAGCGTCAGACCCCGTAGAAAAGATCAAAGGATCTTCTTGAGATC
CTTTTTTTCTGCGCGTAATCTGCTGCTTGCAAACAAAAAAACCACCGCTACCAGCGGTGGTTTGTTTGCC
GGATCAAGAGCTACCAACTCTTTTTCCGAAGGTAACTGGCTTCAGCAGAGCGCAGATACCAAATACTGTT
CTTCTAGTGTAGCCGTAGTTAGGCCACCACTTCAAGAACTCTGTAGCACCGCCTACATACCTCGCTCTGC
TAATCCTGTTACCAGTGGCTGCTGCCAGTGGCGATAAGTCGTGTCTTACCGGGTTGGACTCAAGACGATA
GTTACCGGATAAGGCGCAGCGGTCGGGCTGAACGGGGGGTTCGTGCACACAGCCCAGCTTGGAGCGAACG
ACCTACACCGAACTGAGATACCTACAGCGTGAGCTATGAGAAAGCGCCACGCTTCCCGAAGGGAGAAAGG
CGGACAGGTATCCGGTAAGCGGCAGGGTCGGAACAGGAGAGCGCACGAGGGAGCTTCCAGGGGGAAACGC
CTGGTATCTTTATAGTCCTGTCGGGTTTCGCCACCTCTGACTTGAGCGTCGATTTTTGTGATGCTCGTCA
GGGGGGCGGAGCCTATGGAAAAACGCCAGCAACGCGGCCTTTTTACGGTTCCTGGCCTTTTGCTGGCCTT
TTGCTCACATGTTCTTTCCTGCGTTATCCCCTGATTCTGTGGATAACCGTATTACCGCCTTTGAGTGAGC
TGATACCGCTCGCCGCAGCCGAACGACCGAGCGCAGCGAGTCAGTGAGCGAGGAAGCGGAAGAGCGCCCA
ATACGCAGGGCCCTAACATCTTCTATTTTTCCCAAATCCTTACATCTCCCCTAATTTTTAGACTTAAGGG
CGAATTC
